>Addgene plasmid #170226 | LV_EF1a_FLAG-Ikkbeta(S177E,S181E)-P2A-Hygro_Barcode | addgene full sequence | sequence record 334494 | Addgene NGS Result
GTCGACGGATCGGGAGATCTCCCGATCCCCTATGGTGCACTCTCAGTACAATCTGCTCTGATGCCGCATA
GTTAAGCCAGTATCTGCTCCCTGCTTGTGTGTTGGAGGTCGCTGAGTAGTGCGCGAGCAAAATTTAAGCT
ACAACAAGGCAAGGCTTGACCGACAATTGCATGAAGAATCTGCTTAGGGTTAGGCGTTTTGCGCTGCTTC
GCGATGTACGGGCCAGATATACGCGTTGACATTGATTATTGACTAGTTATTAATAGTAATCAATTACGGG
GTCATTAGTTCATAGCCCATATATGGAGTTCCGCGTTACATAACTTACGGTAAATGGCCCGCCTGGCTGA
CCGCCCAACGACCCCCGCCCATTGACGTCAATAATGACGTATGTTCCCATAGTAACGCCAATAGGGACTT
TCCATTGACGTCAATGGGTGGAGTATTTACGGTAAACTGCCCACTTGGCAGTACATCAAGTGTATCATAT
GCCAAGTACGCCCCCTATTGACGTCAATGACGGTAAATGGCCCGCCTGGCATTATGCCCAGTACATGACC
TTATGGGACTTTCCTACTTGGCAGTACATCTACGTATTAGTCATCGCTATTACCATGGTGATGCGGTTTT
GGCAGTACATCAATGGGCGTGGATAGCGGTTTGACTCACGGGGATTTCCAAGTCTCCACCCCATTGACGT
CAATGGGAGTTTGTTTTGGCACCAAAATCAACGGGACTTTCCAAAATGTCGTAACAACTCCGCCCCATTG
ACGCAAATGGGCGGTAGGCGTGTACGGTGGGAGGTCTATATAAGCAGCGCGTTTTGCCTGTACTGGGTCT
CTCTGGTTAGACCAGATCTGAGCCTGGGAGCTCTCTGGCTAACTAGGGAACCCACTGCTTAAGCCTCAAT
AAAGCTTGCCTTGAGTGCTTCAAGTAGTGTGTGCCCGTCTGTTGTGTGACTCTGGTAACTAGAGATCCCT
CAGACCCTTTTAGTCAGTGTGGAAAATCTCTAGCAGTGGCGCCCGAACAGGGACTTGAAAGCGAAAGGGA
AACCAGAGGAGCTCTCTCGACGCAGGACTCGGCTTGCTGAAGCGCGCACGGCAAGAGGCGAGGGGCGGCG
ACTGGTGAGTACGCCAAAAATTTTGACTAGCGGAGGCTAGAAGGAGAGAGATGGGTGCGAGAGCGTCAGT
ATTAAGCGGGGGAGAATTAGATCGCGATGGGAAAAAATTCGGTTAAGGCCAGGGGGAAAGAAAAAATATA
AATTAAAACATATAGTATGGGCAAGCAGGGAGCTAGAACGATTCGCAGTTAATCCTGGCCTGTTAGAAAC
ATCAGAAGGCTGTAGACAAATACTGGGACAGCTACAACCATCCCTTCAGACAGGATCAGAAGAACTTAGA
TCATTATATAATACAGTAGCAACCCTCTATTGTGTGCATCAAAGGATAGAGATAAAAGACACCAAGGAAG
CTTTAGACAAGATAGAGGAAGAGCAAAACAAAAGTAAGACCACCGCACAGCAAGCGGCCGCTGATCTTCA
GACCTGGAGGAGGAGATATGAGGGACAATTGGAGAAGTGAATTATATAAATATAAAGTAGTAAAAATTGA
ACCATTAGGAGTAGCACCCACCAAGGCAAAGAGAAGAGTGGTGCAGAGAGAAAAAAGAGCAGTGGGAATA
GGAGCTTTGTTCCTTGGGTTCTTGGGAGCAGCAGGAAGCACTATGGGCGCAGCGTCAATGACGCTGACGG
TACAGGCCAGACAATTATTGTCTGGTATAGTGCAGCAGCAGAACAATTTGCTGAGGGCTATTGAGGCGCA
ACAGCATCTGTTGCAACTCACAGTCTGGGGCATCAAGCAGCTCCAGGCAAGAATCCTGGCTGTGGAAAGA
TACCTAAAGGATCAACAGCTCCTGGGGATTTGGGGTTGCTCTGGAAAACTCATTTGCACCACTGCTGTGC
CTTGGAATGCTAGTTGGAGTAATAAATCTCTGGAACAGATTTGGAATCACACGACCTGGATGGAGTGGGA
CAGAGAAATTAACAATTACACAAGCTTAATACACTCCTTAATTGAAGAATCGCAAAACCAGCAAGAAAAG
AATGAACAAGAATTATTGGAATTAGATAAATGGGCAAGTTTGTGGAATTGGTTTAACATAACAAATTGGC
TGTGGTATATAAAATTATTCATAATGATAGTAGGAGGCTTGGTAGGTTTAAGAATAGTTTTTGCTGTACT
TTCTATAGTGAATAGAGTTAGGCAGGGATATTCACCATTATCGTTTCAGACCCACCTCCCAACCCCGAGG
GGACCCGACAGGCCCGAAGGAATAGAAGAAGAAGGTGGAGAGAGAGACAGAGACAGATCCATTCGATTAG
TGAACGGATCGGCACTGCGTGCGCCAATTCTGCAGACAAATGGCAGTATTCATCCACAATTTTAAAAGAA
AAGGGGGGATTGGGGGGTACAGTGCAGGGGAAAGAATAGTAGACATAATAGCAACAGACATACAAACTAA
AGAATTACAAAAACAAATTACAAAAATTCAAAATTTTCGGGTTTATTACAGGGACAGCAGAGATCCAGTT
TGGTTAATTAATCGATAAGCTTTGCAAAGATGGATAAAGTTTTAAACAGAGAGGAATCTTTGCAGCTAAT
GGACCTTCTAGGTCTTGAAAGGAGTGGGAATTGGCTCCGGTGCCCGTCAGTGGGCAGAGCGCACATCGCC
CACAGTCCCCGAGAAGTTGGGGGGAGGGGTCGGCAATTGAACCGGTGCCTAGAGAAGGTGGCGCGGGGTA
AACTGGGAAAGTGATGTCGTGTACTGGCTCCGCCTTTTTCCCGAGGGTGGGGGAGAACCGTATATAAGTG
CAGTAGTCGCCGTGAACGTTCTTTTTCGCAACGGGTTTGCCGCCAGAACACAGGTAAGTGCCGTGTGTGG
TTCCCGCGGGCCTGGCCTCTTTACGGGTTATGGCCCTTGCGTGCCTTGAATTACTTCCACCTGGCTGCAG
TACGTGATTCTTGATCCCGAGCTTCGGGTTGGAAGTGGGTGGGAGAGTTCGAGGCCTTGCGCTTAAGGAG
CCCCTTCGCCTCGTGCTTGAGTTGAGGCCTGGCCTGGGCGCTGGGGCCGCCGCGTGCGAATCTGGTGGCA
CCTTCGCGCCTGTCTCGCTGCTTTCGATAAGTCTCTAGCCATTTAAAATTTTTGATGACCTGCTGCGACG
CTTTTTTTCTGGCAAGATAGTCTTGTAAATGCGGGCCAAGATCTGCACACTGGTATTTCGGTTTTTGGGG
CCGCGGGCGGCGACGGGGCCCGTGCGTCCCAGCGCACATGTTCGGCGAGGCGGGGCCTGCGAGCGCGGCC
ACCGAGAATCGGACGGGGGTAGTCTCAAGCTGGCCGGCCTGCTCTGGTGCCTGGCCTCGCGCCGCCGTGT
ATCGCCCCGCCCTGGGCGGCAAGGCTGGCCCGGTCGGCACCAGTTGCGTGAGCGGAAAGATGGCCGCTTC
CCGGCCCTGCTGCAGGGAGCTCAAAATGGAGGACGCGGCGCTCGGGAGAGCGGGCGGGTGAGTCACCCAC
ACAAAGGAAAAGGGCCTTTCCGTCCTCAGCCGTCGCTTCATGTGACTCCACGGAGTACCGGGCGCCGTCC
AGGCACCTCGATTAGTTCTCGAGCTTTTGGAGTACGTCGTCTTTAGGTTGGGGGGAGGGGTTTTATGCGA
TGGAGTTTCCCCACACTGAGTGGGTGGAGACTGAAGTTAGGCCAGCTTGGCACTTGATGTAATTCTCCTT
GGAATTTGCCCTTTTTGAGTTTGGATCTTGGTTCATTCTCAAGCCTCAGACAGTGGTTCAAAGTTTTTTT
CTTCCATTTCAGGTGTCGTGAGGAATTAGCTTGGTACTAATACGACTCACTATAGGGAGACCCAAGCTGG
CTAGGTAAGCTTGATATCGAATTCCTGCAGCCCGGGGGATCCCGCCACCATGGACTACAAAGACGATGAC
GACAAGCTTGCGGCCGCAATGAGCTGGTCACCTTCCCTGACAACGCAGACATGTGGGGCCTGGGAAATGA
AAGAGCGCCTTGGGACAGGGGGATTTGGAAATGTCATCCGATGGCACAATCAGGAAACAGGTGAGCAGAT
TGCCATCAAGCAGTGCCGGCAGGAGCTCAGCCCCCGGAACCGAGAGCGGTGGTGCCTGGAGATCCAGATC
ATGAGAAGGCTGACCCACCCCAATGTGGTGGCTGCCCGAGATGTCCCTGAGGGGATGCAGAACTTGGCGC
CCAATGACCTGCCCCTGCTGGCCATGGAGTACTGCCAAGGAGGAGATCTCCGGAAGTACCTGAACCAGTT
TGAGAACTGCTGTGGTCTGCGGGAAGGTGCCATCCTCACCTTGCTGAGTGACATTGCCTCTGCGCTTAGA
TACCTTCATGAAAACAGAATCATCCATCGGGATCTAAAGCCAGAAAACATCGTCCTGCAGCAAGGAGAAC
AGAGGTTAATACACAAAATTATTGACCTAGGATATGCCAAGGAGCTGGATCAGGGCGAACTTTGCACAGA
ATTCGTGGGGACCCTGCAGTACCTGGCCCCAGAGCTACTGGAGCAGCAGAAGTACACAGTGACCGTCGAC
TACTGGAGCTTCGGCACCCTGGCCTTTGAGTGCATCACGGGCTTCCGGCCCTTCCTCCCCAACTGGCAGC
CCGTGCAGTGGCATTCAAAAGTGCGGCAGAAGAGTGAGGTGGACATTGTTGTTAGCGAAGACTTGAATGG
AACGGTGAAGTTTTCAAGCTCTTTACCCTACCCCAATAATCTTAACAGTGTCCTGGCTGAGCGACTGGAG
AAGTGGCTGCAACTGATGCTGATGTGGCACCCCCGACAGAGGGGCACGGATCCCACGTATGGGCCCAATG
GCTGCTTCAAGGCCCTGGATGACATCTTAAACTTAAAGTTGGTTCATATCTTGAACATGGTCACGGGCAC
CATCCACACCTACCCTGTGACAGAGGATGAGAGTCTGCAGAGCTTGAAGGCCAGAATCCAACAGGACACG
GGCATCCCAGAGGAGGACCAGGAGCTGCTGCAGGAAGCGGGCCTGGCGTTGATCCCCGATAAGCCTGCCA
CTCAGTGTATTTCAGACGGCAAGTTAAATGAGGGCCACACATTGGACATGGATCTTGTTTTTCTCTTTGA
CAACAGTAAAATCACCTATGAGACTCAGATCTCCCCACGGCCCCAACCTGAAAGTGTCAGCTGTATCCTT
CAAGAGCCCAAGAGGAATCTCGCCTTCTTCCAGCTGAGGAAGGTGTGGGGCCAGGTCTGGCACAGCATCC
AGACCCTGAAGGAAGATTGCAACCGGCTGCAGCAGGGACAGCGAGCCGCCATGATGAATCTCCTCCGAAA
CAACAGCTGCCTCTCCAAAATGAAGAATTCCATGGCTTCCATGTCTCAGCAGCTCAAGGCCAAGTTGGAT
TTCTTCAAAACCAGCATCCAGATTGACCTGGAGAAGTACAGCGAGCAAACCGAGTTTGGGATCACATCAG
ATAAACTGCTGCTGGCCTGGAGGGAAATGGAGCAGGCTGTGGAGCTCTGTGGGCGGGAGAACGAAGTGAA
ACTCCTGGTAGAACGGATGATGGCTCTGCAGACCGACATTGTGGACTTACAGAGGAGCCCCATGGGCCGG
AAGCAGGGGGGAACGCTGGACGACCTAGAGGAGCAAGCAAGGGAGCTGTACAGGAGACTAAGGGAAAAAC
CTCGAGACCAGCGAACTGAGGGTGACAGTCAGGAAATGGTACGGCTGCTGCTTCAGGCAATTCAGAGCTT
CGAGAAGAAAGTGCGAGTGATCTATACGCAGCTCAGTAAAACTGTGGTTTGCAAGCAGAAGGCGCTGGAA
CTGTTGCCCAAGGTGGAAGAGGTGGTGAGCTTAATGAATGAGGATGAGAAGACTGTTGTCCGGCTGCAGG
AGAAGCGGCAGAAGGAGCTCTGGAATCTCCTGAAGATTGCTTGTAGCAAGGTCCGTGGTCCTGTCAGTGG
AAGCCCGGATAGCATGAATGCCTCTCGACTTAGCCAGCCTGGGCAGCTGATGTCTCAGCCCTCCACGGCC
TCCAACAGCTTACCTGAGCCAGCCAAGAAGAGTGAAGAACTGGTGGCTGAAGCACATAACCTCTGCACCC
TGCTAGAAAATGCCATACAGGACACTGTGAGGGAACAAGACCAGAGTTTCACGGCCCTAGACTGGAGCTG
GTTACAGACGGAAGAAGAAGAGCACAGCTGCCTGGAGCAGGCCTCAGGATCCGGCGCAACAAACTTCTCT
CTGCTGAAACAAGCCGGAGATGTCGAAGAGAATCCTGGACCGATGAAAAAGCCTGAACTCACCGCGACGT
CTGTCGAGAAGTTTCTGATCGAAAAGTTCGACAGCGTCTCCGACCTGATGCAGCTCTCGGAGGGCGAAGA
ATCTCGTGCTTTCAGCTTCGATGTAGGAGGGCGTGGATATGTCCTGCGGGTAAATAGCTGCGCCGATGGT
TTCTACAAAGATCGTTATGTTTATCGGCACTTTGCATCGGCCGCGCTCCCGATTCCGGAAGTGCTTGACA
TTGGGGAATTCAGCGAGAGCCTGACCTATTGCATCTCCCGCCGTGCACAGGGTGTCACGTTGCAAGACCT
GCCTGAAACCGAACTGCCCGCTGTTCTGCAGCCGGTCGCGGAGGCCATGGATGCGATCGCTGCGGCCGAT
CTTAGCCAGACGAGCGGGTTCGGCCCATTCGGACCGCAAGGAATCGGTCAATACACTACATGGCGTGATT
TCATATGCGCGATTGCTGATCCCCATGTGTATCACTGGCAAACTGTGATGGACGACACCGTCAGTGCGTC
CGTCGCGCAGGCTCTCGATGAGCTGATGCTTTGGGCCGAGGACTGCCCCGAAGTCCGGCACCTCGTGCAC
GCGGATTTCGGCTCCAACAATGTCCTGACGGACAATGGCCGCATAACAGCGGTCATTGACTGGAGCGAGG
CGATGTTCGGGGATTCCCAATACGAGGTCGCCAACATCTTCTTCTGGAGGCCGTGGTTGGCTTGTATGGA
GCAGCAGACGCGCTACTTCGAGCGGAGGCATCCGGAGCTTGCAGGATCGCCGCGGCTCCGGGCGTATATG
CTCCGCATTGGTCTTGACCAACTCTATCAGAGCTTGGTTGACGGCAATTTCGATGATGCAGCTTGGGCGC
AGGGTCGATGCGACGCAATCGTCCGATCCGGAGCCGGGACTGTCGGGCGTACACAAATCGCCCGCAGAAG
CGCGGCCGTCTGGACCGATGGCTGTGTAGAAGTACTCGCCGATAGTGGAAACCGACGCCCCAGCACTCGT
CCGAGGGCAAAGGAATAAGTTAGAACTATTTCCTGGCTGTTACGCGCTAGTCCATTTAGTATCGGCCTAC
TGACGGGCTTGTTAAACAGTGAACCGCCCGCCCCACGACCCGCAGCGCCCGACCGAAAGGAGCGCACGAC
CCCATGCATCGAACAAAAGAAAAGGGGGGACTGGAAGGGCTAATTCACTCCCAACGAAGACAAGATATCA
TAACTTCGTATAGCATACATTATACGAAGTTATCGGCTAGCTGGTCCGGACTGTACTGGGTCTCTCTGGT
TAGACCAGATCTGAGCCTGGGAGCTCTCTGGCTAACTAGGGAACCCACTGCTTAAGCCTCAATAAAGCTT
GCCTTGAGTGCTTCAAGTAGTGTGTGCCCGTCTGTTGTGTGACTCTGGTAACTAGAGATCCCTCAGACCC
TTTTAGTCAGTGTGGAAAATCTCTAGCAGGGCCCGTTTAAACCCGCTGATCAGCCTCGACTGTGCCTTCT
AGTTGCCAGCCATCTGTTGTTTGCCCCTCCCCCGTGCCTTCCTTGACCCTGGAAGGTGCCACTCCCACTG
TCCTTTCCTAATAAAATGAGGAAATTGCATCGCATTGTCTGAGTAGGTGTCATTCTATTCTGGGGGGTGG
GGTGGGGCAGGACAGCAAGGGGGAGGATTGGGAAGACAATAGCAGGCATGCTGGGGATGCGGTGGGCTCT
ATGGCTTCTGAGGCGGAAAGAACCAGCTGGGGCTCTAGGGGGTATCCCC
[124 nt withheld, positions 8100-8223]
C
[91 nt withheld, positions 8225-8315]
A
[49 nt withheld, positions 8317-8365]
CCTTTGACGTTGGAGTCCACGTTCTTT
[37 nt withheld, positions 8393-8429]
ACCCTATCTCGGTCTATTCTTTTGATTTATAAGGGATTTTGCCGATTTCGGCCTATTGGTTAAAAAATGA
GCTGATTTAACAAAAATTTAACGCGAATTAATTCTGTGGAATGTGTGTCAGTTAGGGTGTGGAAAGTCCC
CAGGCTCCCCAGCAGGCAGAAGTATGCAAAGCATGCATCTCAATTAGTCAGCAACCAGGTGTGGAAAGTC
CCCAGGCTCCCCAGCAGGCAGAAGTATGCAAAGCATGCATCTCAATTAGTCAGCAACCATAGTCCCGCCC
CTAACTCCGCCCATCCCGCCCCTAACTCCGCCCAGTTCCGCCCATTCTCCGCCCCATGGCTGACTAATTT
TTTTTATTTATGCAGAGGCCGAGGCCGCCTCTGCCTCTGAGCTATTCCAGAAGTAGTGAGGAGGCTTTTT
TGGAGGCCTAGGCTTTTGCAAAAAGCTCCCGGGAGCTTGTATATCCATTTTCGGATCTGATCAGCACGTG
TTGACAATTAATCATCGGCATAGTATATCGGCATAGTATAATACGACAAGGTGAGGAACTAAACCATGGC
CAAGTTGACCAGTGCCGTTCCGGTGCTCACCGCGCGCGACGTCGCCGGAGCGGTCGAGTTCTGGACCGAC
CGGCTCGGGTTCTCCCGGGACTTCGTGGAGGACGACTTCGCCGGTGTGGTCCGGGACGACGTGACCCTGT
TCATCAGCGCGGTCCAGGACCAGGTGGTGCCGGACAACACCCTGGCCTGGGTGTGGGTGCGCGGCCTGGA
CGAGCTGTACGCCGAGTGGTCGGAGGTCGTGTCCACGAACTTCCGGGACGCCTCCGGGCCGGCCATGACC
GAGATCGGCGAGCAGCCGTGGGGGCGGGAGTTCGCCCTGCGCGACCCGGCCGGCAACTGCGTGCACTTCG
TGGCCGAGGAGCAGGACTGACACGTGCTACGAGATTTCGATTCCACCGCCGCCTTCTATGAAAGGTTGGG
CTTCGGAATCGTTTTCCGGGACGCCGGCTGGATGATCCTCCAGCGCGGGGATCTCATGCTGGAGTTCTTC
GCCCACCCCAACTTGTTTATTGCAGCTTATAATGGTTACAAATAAAGCAATAGCATCACAAATTTCACAA
ATAAAGCATTTTTTTCACTGCATTCTAGTTGTGGTTTGTCCAAACTCATCAATGTATCTTATCATGTCTG
TATACCGTCGACCTCTAGCTAGAGCTTGGCGTAATCATGGTCATAGCTGTTTCCTGTGTGAAATTGTTAT
CCGCTCACAATTCCACACAACATACGAGCCGGAAGCATAAAGTGTAAAGCCTGGGGTGCCTAATGAGTGA
GCTAACTCACATTAATTGCGTTGCGCTCACTGCCCGCTTTCCAGTCGGGAAACCTGTCGTGCCAGCTGCA
TTAATGAATCGGCCAACGCGCGGGGAGAGGCGGTTTGCGTATTGGGCGCTCTTCCGCTTCCTCGCTCACT
GACTCGCTGCGCTCGGTCGTTCGGCTGCGGCGAGCGGTATCAGCTCACTCAAAGGCGGTAATACGGTTAT
CCACAGAATCAGGGGATAACGCAGGAAAGAACATGTGAGCAAAAGGCCAGCAAAAGGCCAGGAACCGTAA
AAAGGCCGCGTTGCTGGCGTTTTTCCATAGGCTCCGCCCCCCTGACGAGCATCACAAAAATCGACGCTCA
AGTCAGAGGTGGCGAAACCCGACAGGACTATAAAGATACCAGGCGTTTCCCCCTGGAAGCTCCCTCGTGC
GCTCTCCTGTTCCGACCCTGCCGCTTACCGGATACCTGTCCGCCTTTCTCCCTTCGGGAAGCGTGGCGCT
TTCTCATAGCTCACGCTGTAGGTATCTCAGTTCGGTGTAGGTCGTTCGCTCCAAGCTGGGCTGTGTGCAC
GAACCCCCCGTTCAGCCCGACCGCTGCGCCTTATCCGGTAACTATCGTCTTGAGTCCAACCCGGTAAGAC
ACGACTTATCGCCACTGGCAGCAGCCACTGGTAACAGGATTAGCAGAGCGAGGTATGTAGGCGGTGCTAC
AGAGTTCTTGAAGTGGTGGCCTAACTACGGCTACACTAGAAGAACAGTATTTGGTATCTGCGCTCTGCTG
AAGCCAGTTACCTTCGGAAAAAGAGTTGGTAGCTCTTGATCCGGCAAACAAACCACCGCTGGTAGCGGTG
GTTTTTTTGTTTGCAAGCAGCAGATTACGCGCAGAAAAAAAGGATCTCAAGAAGATCCTTTGATCTTTTC
TACGGGGTCTGACGCTCAGTGGAACGAAAACTCACGTTAAGGGATTTTGGTCATGAGATTATCAAAAAGG
ATCTTCACCTAGATCCTTTTAAATTAAAAATGAAGTTTTAAATCAATCTAAAGTATATATGAGTAAACTT
GGTCTGACAGTTACCAATGCTTAATCAGTGAGGCACCTATCTCAGCGATCTGTCTATTTCGTTCATCCAT
AGTTGCCTGACTCCCCGTCGTGTAGATAACTACGATACGGGAGGGCTTACCATCTGGCCCCAGTGCTGCA
ATGATACCGCGAGACCCACGCTCACCGGCTCCAGATTTATCAGCAATAAACCAGCCAGCCGGAAGGGCCG
AGCGCAGAAGTGGTCCTGCAACTTTATCCGCCTCCATCCAGTCTATTAATTGTTGCCGGGAAGCTAGAGT
AAGTAGTTCGCCAGTTAATAGTTTGCGCAACGTTGTTGCCATTGCTACAGGCATCGTGGTGTCACGCTCG
TCGTTTGGTATGGCTTCATTCAGCTCCGGTTCCCAACGATCAAGGCGAGTTACATGATCCCCCATGTTGT
GCAAAAAAGCGGTTAGCTCCTTCGGTCCTCCGATCGTTGTCAGAAGTAAGTTGGCCGCAGTGTTATCACT
CATGGTTATGGCAGCACTGCATAATTCTCTTACTGTCATGCCATCCGTAAGATGCTTTTCTGTGACTGGT
GAGTACTCAACCAAGTCATTCTGAGAATAGTGTATGCGGCGACCGAGTTGCTCTTGCCCGGCGTCAATAC
GGGATAATACCGCGCCACATAGCAGAACTTTAAAAGTGCTCATCATTGGAAAACGTTCTTCGGGGCGAAA
ACTCTCAAGGATCTTACCGCTGTTGAGATCCAGTTCGATGTAACCCACTCGTGCACCCAACTGATCTTCA
GCATCTTTTACTTTCACCAGCGTTTCTGGGTGAGCAAAAACAGGAAGGCAAAATGCCGCAAAAAAGGGAA
TAAGGGCGACACGGAAATGTTGAATACTCATACTCTTCCTTTTTCAATATTATTGAAGCATTTATCAGGG
TTATTGTCTCATGAGCGGATACATATTTGAATGTATTTAGAAAAATAAACAAATAGGGGTTCCGCGCACA
TTTCCCCGAAAAGTGCCACCTGAC
Features (pLannotate 1.2.2; 33 found; start..end, strand, type, name):
     31..83      -  misc_feature   bom (fragment): basis of mobility region from pBR322
    238..617     +  enhancer       CMV enhancer: human cytomegalovirus immediate early enhancer
    618..817     +  promoter       CMV promoter: human cytomegalovirus (CMV) immediate early promoter
    835..1015    +  LTR            5' LTR (truncated): truncated 5' long terminal repeat (LTR) from HIV-1
   1062..1187    +  misc_feature   HIV-1 Ψ: packaging signal of human immunodeficiency virus type 1
   1171..1534    +  CDS            HIV-1 gag (fragment): gag protein from human immunodeficiency virus 1; gag
   1680..1913    +  misc_feature   RRE: The Rev response element (RRE) of HIV-1 allows for Rev-dependent mRNA export from the nucleus to the cytoplasm.
   2290..2390    +  CDS            Rev (fragment): human immunodeficiency virus 1 (HIV-1) Rev protein; rev; enhances nuclear export of unspliced and incompletely spliced viral mRNAs
   2440..2557    +  misc_feature   cPPT/CTS: central polypurine tract and central termination sequence of HIV-1
   2620..2686    +  CDS            small t antigen (fragment): SV40 (simian virus 40) small t antigen
   2693..3871    +  promoter       EF-1α promoter: strong constitutive promoter for human elongation factor EF-1α
   3888..3906    +  promoter       T7 promoter: promoter for bacteriophage T7 RNA polymerase
   3926..3962    -  misc_feature   MCS (fragment): pBluescript multiple cloning site
   4009..6276    +  CDS            IKBKB: IKKB_HUMAN - Also known as IKKB. Experimental evidence at protein level: Swiss-Prot protein existence level 1. Serine kinase that plays an essential role in the NF-kappa-B signaling pathway which is activated by multiple stimuli such as inflammatory cytokines, bacterial or viral products, DNA damages or other cellular stresses (PubMed:30337470). Acts as part of the canonical IKK complex in the conventional pathway of NF-kappa-B activation. Phosphorylates inhibitors of NF-kappa-B on 2 critical serine residues. These modifications allow polyubiquitination of the inhibitors and subsequent degrada
   6343..7365    +  CDS            hph: KHYB_ECOLX - Experimental evidence at protein level: Swiss-Prot protein existence level 1. The aminoglycoside phosphotransferases achieve inactivation of their antibiotic substrates by phosphorylation. Only phosphorylates hygromycin and closely related compounds such as demethyl analogs and destomycin. From Escherichia coli.
   7449..7562    +  CDS            nef (fragment): NEF_HV1LA - Experimental evidence at protein level: Swiss-Prot protein existence level 1. Extracellular Nef protein targets CD4(+) T-lymphocytes for apoptosis by interacting with CXCR4 surface receptors. From Human immunodeficiency virus type 1 group M subtype B (isolate Lai) (HIV-1).
   7560..7593    +  protein_bind   loxP: Cre-mediated recombination occurs in the 8-bp core sequence (GCATACAT). Cre recombinase
   7618..7798    +  LTR            5' LTR (truncated): truncated 5' long terminal repeat (LTR) from HIV-1
   7830..8054    +  polyA_signal   bGH poly(A) signal: bovine growth hormone polyadenylation signal
   8058..8079    +  promoter       SV40 promoter (fragment): SV40 enhancer and early promoter
   8100..8528    +  rep_origin     f1 ori (sequence partly withheld): f1 bacteriophage origin of replication; arrow indicates direction of (+) strand synthesis
   8542..8871    +  promoter       SV40 promoter: SV40 enhancer and early promoter
   8919..8966    +  promoter       EM7 promoter: synthetic bacterial promoter&nbsp
   8985..9359    +  CDS            BleoR: antibiotic-binding protein; Sh ble from Streptoalloteichus hindustanus; confers resistance to bleomycin, phleomycin, and Zeocin™
   9369..9494    +  CDS            ble (fragment): BLE_KLEPN - Experimental evidence at protein level: Swiss-Prot protein existence level 1. Binding protein with a strong affinity to the bleomycin family of antibiotics. Binds to CL990; an antimitotic-antibiotic compound. From Klebsiella pneumoniae.
   9489..9610    +  polyA_signal   SV40 poly(A) signal: SV40 polyadenylation signal
   9681..9703    -  protein_bind   lac operator (fragment): The lac repressor binds to the lac operator to inhibit transcription in E. coli. This inhibition can be relieved by adding lactose or isopropyl-β-D-thiogalactopyranoside (IPTG). lac repressor encoded by lacI
   9707..9737    -  promoter       lac promoter: promoter for the E. coli lac operon
   9752..9773    -  protein_bind   CAP binding site: CAP binding activates transcription in the presence of cAMP. E. coli catabolite activator protein
   9786..9878    -  CDS            lacI (fragment): lac repressor; lacI; The lac repressor binds to the lac operator to inhibit transcription in E. coli. This inhibition can be relieved by adding lactose or isopropyl-β-D-thiogalactopyranoside (IPTG).
  10061..10649   -  rep_origin     ori: high-copy-number ColE1/pMB1/pBR322/pUC origin of replication
  10820..11680   -  CDS            AmpR: β-lactamase; bla; confers resistance to ampicillin, carbenicillin, and related antibiotics
  11681..11785   -  promoter       AmpR promoter: bla
