[The description below was written by a language model from this plasmid's Addgene catalogue record and pLannotate feature annotations shown in this document.]
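Description:
LV_EF1a_FLAG-Ikkbeta(S177E,S181E)-P2A-Hygro_Barcode is an 11.8 kb HIV-1-derived lentiviral transfer plasmid for constitutive expression of a mutant human IKBKB (IKKβ) in mammalian cells. The parental backbone is not named in the record. In bacteria it is maintained through a high-copy ColE1/pUC-type origin and selected with ampicillin (AmpR). The backbone also carries an f1 origin and an SV40/EM7-driven bleomycin/Zeocin resistance cassette located outside the viral region. The packaged segment begins with a CMV enhancer/promoter fused to a truncated 5' LTR, which drives genomic RNA production in packaging cells. This is followed by the Ψ packaging signal with a gag fragment, the RRE for Rev-dependent nuclear export, and the cPPT/CTS. It ends in a truncated 3' LTR region that contains a loxP site, followed by a bGH polyadenylation signal.

Between these viral elements, the EF-1α promoter drives a single open reading frame. This encodes N-terminally FLAG-tagged IKKβ bearing S177E and S181E substitutions, joined through a P2A self-cleaving peptide to the hygromycin phosphotransferase gene (hph). Transduced cells can therefore be selected with hygromycin while producing the kinase as a separate protein. The two glutamate substitutions are generally understood as phosphomimetic changes in the kinase activation loop that render IKKβ constitutively active toward NF-κB signalling, although the record lists only the mutations. The FLAG tag, P2A and barcode come from the name and catalogue fields and are not annotated in the feature table. The barcode is described as allowing the transcript to be detected in single-cell RNA-seq. The associated publication used such vectors in multiplexed screens of oncogenic genes and variants in teratomas. The ORF derives in part from a cancer pathways ORF kit.
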