Addgene plasmid #170226: LV_EF1a_FLAG-Ikkbeta(S177E,S181E)-P2A-Hygro_Barcode
Purpose: Barcoded lentiviral vector to express Ikkbeta (S177E, S181E) in mammalian cells under control of EF1a promoter. Barcoded for transcript detection in single cell RNA-seq
Depositing lab: Prashant Mali. Depositing organization: University of California, San Diego (UCSD). Publication: Charting oncogenicity of genes and variants across lineages via multiplexed screens in teratomas. Parekh U, McDonald D, Dailamy A, Wu Y, Cordes T, Zhang K, Tipps A, Metallo C, Mali P. iScience. 2021 Sep 20;24(10):103149. doi: 10.1016/j.isci.2021.103149. eCollection 2021 Oct 22. PubMed 34646987.
Backbone
  Vector backbone: Unknown
  Backbone size w/o insert (bp): 9514
  Vector type: Lentiviral
  Selectable markers: Hygromycin
Growth in bacteria
  Bacterial resistance: Ampicillin, 100 μg/mL
  Growth temperature: 37°C
  Growth strain: NEB Stable
  Copy number: High Copy
Gene/Insert
  Gene/Insert name: IKBKB
  Species: H. sapiens (human)
  Insert size (bp): 2307
  Mutation: S177E, S181E
  Entrez Gene: IKBKB (a.k.a. IKK-2, IKK-beta, IKK2, IKKB, IMD15, IMD15A, IMD15B, NFKBIKB)
  Promoter: EF1a
  Tag / fusion protein: FLAG (N terminal on insert)
  Cloning method: Gibson Cloning
  Sequencing primers: 5′ 5'-ttctcaagcctcagacagtgg-3'
Resource information
  A portion of this plasmid was derived from a plasmid made by: Sabatini and Wood Cancer Pathways ORFs Kit (#1000000072)
Terms and licenses: Academic/Nonprofit Terms; Industry Terms: Not Available to Industry
How to cite: LV_EF1a_FLAG-Ikkbeta(S177E,S181E)-P2A-Hygro_Barcode was a gift from Prashant Mali (Addgene plasmid # 170226 ; http://n2t.net/addgene:170226 ; RRID:Addgene_170226)
